Addgene plasmid #26588: pEiLOV-N1
Depositing lab: John Christie. Depositing organization: University of Glasgow. Publication: The photoreversible fluorescent protein iLOV outperforms GFP as a reporter of plant virus infection. Chapman S, Faulkner C, Kaiserli E, Garcia-Mata C, Savenkov EI, Roberts AG, Oparka KJ, Christie JM. Proc Natl Acad Sci U S A. 2008 Dec 16. 105(50):20038-43. 10.1073/pnas.0807551105 PubMed 19060199.
Backbone
  Vector backbone: pEGFP-N1
  Backbone manufacturer: Clontech
  Backbone size w/o insert (bp): 4700
  Vector type: Mammalian Expression
  Selectable markers: Neomycin (select with G418)
Growth in bacteria
  Bacterial resistance: Kanamycin, 50 μg/mL
  Growth temperature: 37°C
  Growth strain: DH5alpha
  Copy number: High Copy
Gene/Insert
  Gene/Insert name: iLOV
  Species: mammalian codon optimized
  Insert size (bp): 345
  Cloning method: Restriction Enzyme; 5′ cloning site SalI (not destroyed); 3′ cloning site NotI (not destroyed)
  Sequencing primers: 5′ CMV-F; 3′ SV40pA-R
Terms and licenses: Academic/Nonprofit Terms; Industry Terms: Not Available to Industry
Depositor comments: iLOV codon usage was optimized for mammalian cell expression by de novo gene synthesis (GenScript) and cloned into pEGFP-N1 (Clontech) via SalI and NotI to replace the GFP encoding sequence.
How to cite: pEiLOV-N1 was a gift from John Christie (Addgene plasmid # 26588 ; http://n2t.net/addgene:26588 ; RRID:Addgene_26588)
