[The description below was written by a language model from this plasmid's Addgene catalogue record and pLannotate feature annotations shown in this document.]
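Description:
pEiLOV-N1 is a mammalian expression plasmid built on the Clontech pEGFP-N1 backbone, in which the GFP coding sequence has been replaced by iLOV, a small flavin-binding fluorescent protein. According to the depositor, the iLOV gene (about 345 bp) was synthesised de novo with mammalian-optimised codons and inserted between the SalI and NotI sites, both of which remain intact. The sequenced record is 4,320 nt. It places the insert downstream of the human cytomegalovirus immediate-early enhancer and promoter and a remnant of the multiple cloning site, followed by the SV40 polyadenylation signal. The automated annotation labels the open reading frame "BR1", a related flavin-dependent fluorescent protein derived from Arabidopsis thaliana. This reflects sequence similarity among LOV-domain reporters, and the catalogue entry identifies the insert as iLOV. Short hits to SV40 large T antigen, ble and bGH poly(A) are fragments and probably incidental matches to backbone sequence rather than functional parts.

The plasmid replicates at high copy in E. coli from a ColE1/pUC-type origin and also carries an f1 origin for single-stranded DNA production. A single Tn5 aminoglycoside phosphotransferase gene (NeoR/KanR) provides selection in both hosts. A bacterial promoter drives it for kanamycin resistance in E. coli, and the SV40 enhancer/early promoter, paired with the HSV TK polyadenylation signal, drives it for G418 selection of stably transfected mammalian cells.

Because the upstream cloning sites of the N1 layout are retained, a gene of interest can presumably be fused in frame to the N-terminus of iLOV, or iLOV can be expressed alone as a reporter. The associated publication presents iLOV as a photoreversible alternative to GFP, originally shown as a reporter of plant virus infection, and this construct makes it available for mammalian cells.
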