Features (pLannotate 1.2.2; 15 found; start..end, strand, type, name):
      1..304     +  enhancer       CMV enhancer: human cytomegalovirus immediate early enhancer
    305..508     +  promoter       CMV promoter: human cytomegalovirus (CMV) immediate early promoter
    531..584     +  misc_feature   MCS (fragment): multiple cloning site
    592..924     +  CDS            BR1: BR1 is a basic (constitutively fluorescent) cyan fluorescent protein published in 2019, derived from Arabidopsis thaliana. It requires the cofactor flavin for fluorescence.
    943..1026    +  CDS            large T antigen (fragment): large T antigen from SV40 (simian virus 40)
   1049..1170    +  polyA_signal   SV40 poly(A) signal: SV40 polyadenylation signal
   1204..1632    -  rep_origin     f1 ori (sequence partly withheld): f1 bacteriophage origin of replication; arrow indicates direction of (+) strand synthesis
   1659..1763    +  promoter       AmpR promoter: bla
   1765..2122    +  promoter       SV40 promoter: SV40 enhancer and early promoter
   2157..2951    +  CDS            NeoR/KanR: aminoglycoside phosphotransferase from Tn5; aph(3')-II (or nptII); confers resistance to neomycin, kanamycin, and G418 (Geneticin®)
   2972..3124    +  CDS            ble (fragment): BLE_KLEPN - Experimental evidence at protein level: Swiss-Prot protein existence level 1. Binding protein with a strong affinity to the bleomycin family of antibiotics. Binds to CL990; an antimitotic-antibiotic compound. From Klebsiella pneumoniae.
   3183..3230    +  polyA_signal   HSV TK poly(A) signal: herpes simplex virus thymidine kinase polyadenylation signal (Cole and Stacy, 1985)
   3321..3337    -  polyA_signal   bGH poly(A) signal (fragment): bovine growth hormone polyadenylation signal
   3558..4146    +  rep_origin     ori: high-copy-number ColE1/pMB1/pBR322/pUC origin of replication
   4261..4320    +  enhancer       CMV enhancer (fragment): human cytomegalovirus immediate early enhancer
>Addgene plasmid #26588 | pEiLOV-N1 | addgene full sequence | sequence record 314030 | Addgene NGS Result
CGTTACATAACTTACGGTAAATGGCCCGCCTGGCTGACCGCCCAACGACCCCCGCCCATTGACGTCAATA
ATGACGTATGTTCCCATAGTAACGCCAATAGGGACTTTCCATTGACGTCAATGGGTGGAGTATTTACGGT
AAACTGCCCACTTGGCAGTACATCAAGTGTATCATATGCCAAGTACGCCCCCTATTGACGTCAATGACGG
TAAATGGCCCGCCTGGCATTATGCCCAGTACATGACCTTATGGGACTTTCCTACTTGGCAGTACATCTAC
GTATTAGTCATCGCTATTACCATGGTGATGCGGTTTTGGCAGTACATCAATGGGCGTGGATAGCGGTTTG
ACTCACGGGGATTTCCAAGTCTCCACCCCATTGACGTCAATGGGAGTTTGTTTTGGCACCAAAATCAACG
GGACTTTCCAAAATGTCGTAACAACTCCGCCCCATTGACGCAAATGGGCGGTAGGCGTGTACGGTGGGAG
GTCTATATAAGCAGAGCTGGTTTAGTGAACCGTCAGATCCGCTAGCGCTACCGGACTCAGATCTCGAGCT
CAAGCTTCGAATTCTGCAGTCGACCGCCACCATGATCGAGAAGAACTTCGTGATCACCGACCCCAGACTG
CCCGACAACCCCATCATCTTCGCCAGCGACGGCTTCCTGGAGCTGACCGAGTACAGCAGAGAGGAGATCC
TGGGCAGAAACGCCAGATTCCTGCAGGGCCCCGAGACCGACCAGGCCACCGTGCAGAAGATCAGAGACGC
CATCAGAGACCAGAGAGAGACCACCGTGCAGCTGATCAACTACACCAAGAGCGGCAAGAAGTTCTGGAAC
CTGCTGCACCTGCAGCCCGTGAGAGACCAGAAGGGCGAGCTGCAGTACTTCATCGGCGTGCAGCTGGACG
GCAGCGACCACGTGTGAGCGGCCGCGACTCTAGATCATAATCAGCCATACCACATTTGTAGAGGTTTTAC
TTGCTTTAAAAAACCTCCCACACCTCCCCCTGAACCTGAAACATAAAATGAATGCAATTGTTGTTGTTAA
CTTGTTTATTGCAGCTTATAATGGTTACAAATAAAGCAATAGCATCACAAATTTCACAAATAAAGCATTT
TTTTCACTGCATTCTAGTTGTGGTTTGTCCAAACTCATCAATGTATCTTAAGGCGTAAATTGTAAGCGTT
AATATTTTGTTAAAATTCGCGTTAAATTTTTGTTAAATCAGCTCATTTTTTAACCAATAGGCCGAAATCG
GCAAAATCCCTTATAAATCAAAAGAATAGACCGAGATAGGGT
[37 nt withheld, positions 1303-1339]
AAAGAACGTGGACTCCAACGTCAAAGG
[49 nt withheld, positions 1367-1415]
T
[91 nt withheld, positions 1417-1507]
G
[124 nt withheld, positions 1509-1632]
CAGGTGGCACTTTTCGGGGAAATGTGCGCGGAACCCCTATTTGTTTATTTTTCTAAATACATTCAAATAT
GTATCCGCTCATGAGACAATAACCCTGATAAATGCTTCAATAATATTGAAAAAGGAAGAGTCCTGAGGCG
GAAAGAACCAGCTGTGGAATGTGTGTCAGTTAGGGTGTGGAAAGTCCCCAGGCTCCCCAGCAGGCAGAAG
TATGCAAAGCATGCATCTCAATTAGTCAGCAACCAGGTGTGGAAAGTCCCCAGGCTCCCCAGCAGGCAGA
AGTATGCAAAGCATGCATCTCAATTAGTCAGCAACCATAGTCCCGCCCCTAACTCCGCCCATCCCGCCCC
TAACTCCGCCCAGTTCCGCCCATTCTCCGCCCCATGGCTGACTAATTTTTTTTATTTATGCAGAGGCCGA
GGCCGCCTCGGCCTCTGAGCTATTCCAGAAGTAGTGAGGAGGCTTTTTTGGAGGCCTAGGCTTTTGCAAA
GATCGATCAAGAGACAGGATGAGGATCGTTTCGCATGATTGAACAAGATGGATTGCACGCAGGTTCTCCG
GCCGCTTGGGTGGAGAGGCTATTCGGCTATGACTGGGCACAACAGACAATCGGCTGCTCTGATGCCGCCG
TGTTCCGGCTGTCAGCGCAGGGGCGCCCGGTTCTTTTTGTCAAGACCGACCTGTCCGGTGCCCTGAATGA
ACTGCAAGACGAGGCAGCGCGGCTATCGTGGCTGGCCACGACGGGCGTTCCTTGCGCAGCTGTGCTCGAC
GTTGTCACTGAAGCGGGAAGGGACTGGCTGCTATTGGGCGAAGTGCCGGGGCAGGATCTCCTGTCATCTC
ACCTTGCTCCTGCCGAGAAAGTATCCATCATGGCTGATGCAATGCGGCGGCTGCATACGCTTGATCCGGC
TACCTGCCCATTCGACCACCAAGCGAAACATCGCATCGAGCGAGCACGTACTCGGATGGAAGCCGGTCTT
GTCGATCAGGATGATCTGGACGAAGAGCATCAGGGGCTCGCGCCAGCCGAACTGTTCGCCAGGCTCAAGG
CGAGCATGCCCGACGGCGAGGATCTCGTCGTGACCCATGGCGATGCCTGCTTGCCGAATATCATGGTGGA
AAATGGCCGCTTTTCTGGATTCATCGACTGTGGCCGGCTGGGTGTGGCGGACCGCTATCAGGACATAGCG
TTGGCTACCCGTGATATTGCTGAAGAGCTTGGCGGCGAATGGGCTGACCGCTTCCTCGTGCTTTACGGTA
TCGCCGCTCCCGATTCGCAGCGCATCGCCTTCTATCGCCTTCTTGACGAGTTCTTCTGAGCGGGACTCTG
GGGTTCGAAATGACCGACCAAGCGACGCCCAACCTGCCATCACGAGATTTCGATTCCACCGCCGCCTTCT
ATGAAAGGTTGGGCTTCGGAATCGTTTTCCGGGACGCCGGCTGGATGATCCTCCAGCGCGGGGATCTCAT
GCTGGAGTTCTTCGCCCACCCTAGGGGGAGGCTAACTGAAACACGGAAGGAGACAATACCGGAAGGAACC
CGCGCTATGACGGCAATAAAAAGACAGAATAAAACGCACGGTGTTGGGTCGTTTGTTCATAAACGCGGGG
TTCGGTCCCAGGGCTGGCACTCTGTCGATACCCCACCGAGACCCCATTGGGGCCAATACGCCCGCGTTTC
TTCCTTTTCCCCACCCCACCCCCCAAGTTCGGGTGAAGGCCAGGGCTCGCAGCCAACGTCGGGGCGGCAG
GCCCTGCCATAGCCTCAGGTTACTCATATATACTTTAGATTGATTTAAAACTTCATTTTTAATTTAAAAG
GATCTAGGTGAAGATCCTTTTTGATAATCTCATGACCAAAATCCCTTAACGTGAGTTTTCGTTCCACTGA
GCGTCAGACCCCGTAGAAAAGATCAAAGGATCTTCTTGAGATCCTTTTTTTCTGCGCGTAATCTGCTGCT
TGCAAACAAAAAAACCACCGCTACCAGCGGTGGTTTGTTTGCCGGATCAAGAGCTACCAACTCTTTTTCC
GAAGGTAACTGGCTTCAGCAGAGCGCAGATACCAAATACTGTTCTTCTAGTGTAGCCGTAGTTAGGCCAC
CACTTCAAGAACTCTGTAGCACCGCCTACATACCTCGCTCTGCTAATCCTGTTACCAGTGGCTGCTGCCA
GTGGCGATAAGTCGTGTCTTACCGGGTTGGACTCAAGACGATAGTTACCGGATAAGGCGCAGCGGTCGGG
CTGAACGGGGGGTTCGTGCACACAGCCCAGCTTGGAGCGAACGACCTACACCGAACTGAGATACCTACAG
CGTGAGCTATGAGAAAGCGCCACGCTTCCCGAAGGGAGAAAGGCGGACAGGTATCCGGTAAGCGGCAGGG
TCGGAACAGGAGAGCGCACGAGGGAGCTTCCAGGGGGAAACGCCTGGTATCTTTATAGTCCTGTCGGGTT
TCGCCACCTCTGACTTGAGCGTCGATTTTTGTGATGCTCGTCAGGGGGGCGGAGCCTATGGAAAAACGCC
AGCAACGCGGCCTTTTTACGGTTCCTGGCCTTTTGCTGGCCTTTTGCTCACATGTTCTTTCCTGCGTTAT
CCCCTGATTCTGTGGATAACCGTATTACCGCCATGCATTAGTTATTAATAGTAATCAATTACGGGGTCAT
TAGTTCATAGCCCATATATGGAGTTCCG
